>Addgene plasmid #186088 | pIG-723pUC19-tNGFR-P2A-EVER1 | addgene full sequence | sequence record 367775 | Addgene NGS Result
TCGGTACCCGGGGACCTTCCTTCCTCTCTCCCCTCCCCTGACACTGGAGGGGGCCCCCCATTCCATTCTG
GCATGAGGCTTATTCGGTGCCTCACCATTTATGTACCTGGGGTGATAGGGGGGTGGGCGGGACTGTCTGG
GCTGTGAGTGGCACCTCCTGTGGTTCCCCCAGGAATGGGTGGTGTGGACAGCTGCCAGGCGTTGAAGACC
ACCCCTGGCTCTGTGCCCCTGTCTCATCAGATGGGGGCTCCGGAGGTGGCGCCCAGGCTCTGAGCTACCC
TAGGTCTGCAGACTAGCGGGCAATGGCGAGAACCATGGGTGCTGGTGCAACGGGGAGGGCTATGGATGGA
CCAAGGCTCCTTCTTCTTTTGCTCTTGGGCGTTAGTCTGGGTGGAGCTAAAGAGGCATGCCCCACCGGAC
TTTACACACATTCCGGTGAGTGTTGCAAGGCCTGCAACCTGGGAGAAGGCGTCGCTCAACCCTGCGGGGC
GAATCAAACCGTATGCGAACCTTGCCTCGATTCTGTTACATTCTCCGATGTCGTCTCTGCGACGGAACCC
TGCAAGCCATGCACGGAATGTGTCGGGTTGCAAAGTATGTCAGCTCCTTGCGTTGAAGCAGACGATGCGG
TGTGTAGATGTGCCTATGGGTATTATCAAGACGAAACGACGGGACGGTGTGAAGCATGTCGAGTATGCGA
GGCGGGCAGTGGCCTCGTCTTCTCTTGTCAGGACAAGCAAAACACTGTCTGTGAAGAATGCCCTGATGGG
ACTTATAGTGATGAGGCGAATCACGTCGATCCATGTCTTCCCTGTACTGTCTGTGAAGACACTGAGAGAC
AATTGCGAGAGTGTACGCGATGGGCCGACGCAGAGTGCGAGGAGATCCCAGGTCGATGGATAACCAGGTC
AACCCCTCCTGAGGGATCTGATAGTACCGCGCCCTCCACCCAAGAACCCGAAGCTCCACCTGAGCAAGAC
CTCATAGCGTCCACAGTAGCAGGAGTTGTCACAACCGTCATGGGAAGTTCACAACCAGTAGTTACCAGGG
GTACCACGGATAACCTCATTCCGGTGTACTGCAGCATTCTCGCCGCTGTGGTTGTCGGACTTGTTGCATA
CATTGCCTTCAAACGCTGGAATAGCCGCGCCAAGCGCTCGGGTTCGGGTGCCACCAACTTCAGCCTGCTG
AAGCAGGCCGGCGACGTGGAGGAGAACCCCGGCCCCGCGCAGCCACTGGCCTTCATACTCGATGTCCCTG
AGACCCCAGGGGACCAGGGGTAAGCGCTCTGGGGCTGGGGGCTGGAGGCTGGAATGTTCCACCCCCCACG
GAGAGGTCACCTGAGCAGGGGCTGCTGGAAGGAGAGAGGTGGCTGGAGCCTGACCCCCCCGCCAACCCCC
TCTGCAGCCAGGGCCCCAGCCCCTATGATGAAAGCGAAGTGCACGACTCCTTCCAGCAGCTCATCCAGGA
GCAGAGCCAGTGCACGGCCCAGGAGGGGCTGGAGCTGCAGCAGAGAGAGCGGGAGGTCCTCTAGAGTCGA
CCTGCAGAGGCTAGGTGGAGGCTCAGTGATGATAAGTCTGCGATGGTGGATGCATGTGTCATGGTCATAG
CTGTTTCCTGTGTGAAATTGTTATCCGCTCAGAGGGCACAATCCTATTCCGCGCTATCCGACAATCTCCA
AGACATTAGGTGGAGTTCAGTTCGGCGTATGGCATATGTCGCTGGAAAGAACATGTGAGCAAAAGGCCAG
CAAAAGGCCAGGAACCGTAAAAAGGCCGCGTTGCTGGCGTTTTTCCATAGGCTCCGCCCCCCTGACGAGC
ATCACAAAAATCGACGCTCAAGTCAGAGGTGGCGAAACCCGACAGGACTATAAAGATACCAGGCGTTTCC
CCCTGGAAGCTCCCTCGTGCGCTCTCCTGTTCCGACCCTGCCGCTTACCGGATACCTGTCCGCCTTTCTC
CCTTCGGGAAGCGTGGCGCTTTCTCATAGCTCACGCTGTAGGTATCTCAGTTCGGTGTAGGTCGTTCGCT
CCAAGCTGGGCTGTGTGCACGAACCCCCCGTTCAGCCCGACCGCTGCGCCTTATCCGGTAACTATCGTCT
TGAGTCCAACCCGGTAAGACACGACTTATCGCCACTGGCAGCAGCCACTGGTAACAGGATTAGCAGAGCG
AGGTATGTAGGCGGTGCTACAGAGTTCTTGAAGTGGTGGCCTAACTACGGCTACACTAGAAGAACAGTAT
TTGGTATCTGCGCTCTGCTGAAGCCAGTTACCTTCGGAAAAAGAGTTGGTAGCTCTTGATCCGGCAAACA
AACCACCGCTGGTAGCGGTGGTTTTTTTGTTTGCAAGCAGCAGATTACGCGCAGAAAAAAAGGATCTCAA
GAAGATCCTTTGATCTTTTCTACGGGGTCTGACGCTCTATTCAACAAAGCCGCCGTCCCGTCAAGTCAGC
GTAAATGGGTAGGGGGCTTCAAATCGTCCTCGTGATACCAATTCGGAGCCTGCTTTTTTGTACAAACTTG
TTGATAATGGCAATTCAAGGATCTTCACCTAGATCCTTTTAAATTAAAAATGAAGTTTTAAATCAATCTA
AAGTATATATGAGTAAACTTGGTCTGACAGTTACCAATGCTTAATCAGTGAGGCACCTATCTCAGCGATC
TGTCTATTTCGTTCATCCATAGTTGCCTGACTCCCCGTCGTGTAGATAACTACGATACGGGAGGGCTTAC
CATCTGGCCCCAGTGCTGCAATGATACCGCGAGAGCCACGCTCACCGGCTCCAGATTTATCAGCAATAAA
CCAGCCAGCCGGAAGGGCCGAGCGCAGAAGTGGTCCTGCAACTTTATCCGCCTCCATCCAGTCTATTAAT
TGTTGCCGGGAAGCTAGAGTAAGTAGTTCGCCAGTTAATAGTTTGCGCAACGTTGTTGCCATTGCTACAG
GCATCGTGGTGTCACGCTCGTCGTTTGGTATGGCTTCATTCAGCTCCGGTTCCCAACGATCAAGGCGAGT
TACATGATCCCCCATGTTGTGCAAAAAAGCGGTTAGCTCCTTCGGTCCTCCGATCGTTGTCAGAAGTAAG
TTGGCCGCAGTGTTATCACTCATGGTTATGGCAGCACTGCATAATTCTCTTACTGTCATGCCATCCGTAA
GATGCTTTTCTGTGACTGGTGAGTACTCAACCAAGTCATTCTGAGAATAGTGTATGCGGCGACCGAGTTG
CTCTTGCCCGGCGTCAATACGGGATAATACCGCGCCACATAGCAGAACTTTAAAAGTGCTCATCATTGGA
AAACGTTCTTCGGGGCGAAAACTCTCAAGGATCTTACCGCTGTTGAGATCCAGTTCGATGTAACCCACTC
GTGCACCCAACTGATCTTCAGCATCTTTTACTTTCACCAGCGTTTCTGGGTGAGCAAAAACAGGAAGGCA
AAATGCCGCAAAAAAGGGAATAAGGGCGACACGGAAATGTTGAATACTCATACTCTTCCTTTTTCAATAT
TATTGAAGCATTTATCAGGGTTATTGTCTCATGAGCGGATACATATTTGAATGTATTTAGAAAAATAAAC
AAATAGGGGTTCCGCGCACATTTCCCCGAAAAGTGCCAGATACCTGAAACAAAACCCATCGTACGGCCAA
GGAAGTCTCCAATAACTGTGATCCACCACAAGCGCCAGGGTTTTCCCAGTCACGACGTTGTAAAACGACG
GCCAGTCATGCATAATCCGCACGCATCTGGAATAAGGAAGTGCCATTCCGCCTGACCTTCGAGC
Features (pLannotate 1.2.2; 9 found; start..end, strand, type, name):
    315..1172    +  CDS            NGFR (fragment): TNR16_HUMAN - Also known as TNFRSF16. Experimental evidence at protein level: Swiss-Prot protein existence level 1. Low affinity receptor which can bind to NGF, BDNF, NTF3, and NTF4. Forms a heterodimeric receptor with SORCS2 that binds the precursor forms of NGF, BDNF and NTF3 with high affinity, and has much lower affinity for mature NGF and BDNF (PubMed:24908487). Plays an important role in differentiation and survival of specific neuronal populations during development (By similarity). Can mediate cell survival as well as cell death of neural cells. Plays a role in the inactivation of RHOA
   1379..1528    +  CDS            TMC6 (fragment): TMC6_HUMAN - Also known as EVER1, EVIN1. Experimental evidence at protein level: Swiss-Prot protein existence level 1. Probable ion channel. From Homo sapiens (Human).
   1527..1547    +  misc_feature   MCS (fragment): pUC18/19 multiple cloning site
   1792..2380    -  rep_origin     ori: high-copy-number ColE1/pMB1/pBR322/pUC origin of replication
   2497..2521    -  protein_bind   attB1: mutant version of attB; recombination site for the Gateway® BP reaction BP Clonase™
   2621..3481    -  CDS            AmpR: β-lactamase; bla; confers resistance to ampicillin, carbenicillin, and related antibiotics
   3482..3586    -  promoter       AmpR promoter: bla
   3673..3716    -  CDS            lacZα (fragment): LacZα fragment of β-galactosidase; lacZ fragment
   3768..14      +  misc_feature   MCS (fragment) (across the origin): pUC18/19 multiple cloning site
