[The description below was written by a language model from this plasmid's Addgene catalogue record and pLannotate feature annotations shown in this document.]
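Description:
pIG-723pUC19-tNGFR-P2A-EVER1 is a small (about 3.8 kb) pUC19-based plasmid that serves as a homology-directed repair donor for CRISPR knock-in of a truncated NGFR marker at the human TMC6 (EVER1) locus. It is propagated in E. coli through the high-copy ColE1/pUC origin and selected with ampicillin via the β-lactamase gene and its native promoter. Remnants of the pUC19 multiple cloning site and a short lacZα fragment flank the insert. The annotation software also flags a short attB1-like match in the backbone, but nothing in the record suggests a Gateway function.

The annotated payload consists of a fragment of the NGFR (low-affinity nerve growth factor receptor, TNFRSF16) coding sequence, followed after an unannotated gap by a short fragment of the TMC6 coding sequence. The construct name indicates that a P2A self-cleaving peptide links tNGFR to EVER1, which would fit within that gap, although the feature table does not annotate it. No mammalian promoter is detected. This is consistent with a design in which the tNGFR-P2A cassette is inserted in frame at the start of the endogenous gene, so that the native TMC6 promoter drives expression and the 2A element separates the surface marker from the TMC6 protein. The unannotated sequence upstream of NGFR, and the region containing the TMC6 fragment, presumably act as the left and right homology arms, but the record does not define their boundaries.

Truncated NGFR typically lacks the intracellular signalling domain and is widely used as an inert cell-surface reporter, so successfully edited cells can be detected or enriched by antibody staining. The associated work concerns high-yield genome engineering of primary cells using hybrid single-stranded DNA repair templates, for which this plasmid likely provides the template sequence.
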