Addgene plasmid #186088: pIG-723pUC19-tNGFR-P2A-EVER1
Purpose: Knockin of truncated NGFR to target gene
Depositing lab: Alexander Marson. Depositing organization: J. David Gladstone Institutes. Publication: High-yield genome engineering in primary cells using a hybrid ssDNA repair template and small-molecule cocktails. Shy BR, Vykunta VS, Ha A, Talbot A, Roth TL, Nguyen DN, Pfeifer WG, Chen YY, Blaeschke F, Shifrut E, Vedova S, Mamedov MR, Chung JJ, Li H, Yu R, Wu D, Wolf J, Martin TG, Castro CE, Ye L, Esensten JH, Eyquem J, Marson A. Nat Biotechnol. 2022 Aug 25:10.1038/s41587-022-01418-8. doi: 10.1038/s41587-022-01418-8. PubMed 36008610.
Backbone
  Vector backbone: PUC19
  Vector type: CRISPR
Growth in bacteria
  Bacterial resistance: Ampicillin, 100 μg/mL
  Growth temperature: 37°C
  Growth strain: DH5alpha
  Copy number: High Copy
Gene/Insert
  Gene/Insert name: EVER1
  Species: H. sapiens (human)
  Mutation: WT with tNGFR sequence
  Entrez Gene: TMC6 (a.k.a. EV1, EVER1, EVIN1, LAK-4P)
  Cloning method: Unknown
Terms and licenses: Academic/Nonprofit Terms; Industry Terms: Not Available to Industry
Depositor comments: Please visit https://www.biorxiv.org/content/10.1101/2021.09.02.458799v1 for bioRxiv preprint.
How to cite: pIG-723pUC19-tNGFR-P2A-EVER1 was a gift from Alexander Marson (Addgene plasmid # 186088 ; http://n2t.net/addgene:186088 ; RRID:Addgene_186088)
